>Addgene plasmid #232972 | ppAG415Gal_Gcn4 L113A+ | addgene full sequence | sequence record 465893 | Addgene NGS Result
GACGAAAGGGCCTCGTGATACGCCTATTTTTATAGGTTAATGTCATGATAATAATGGTTTCTTAGGACGG
ATCGCTTGCCTGTAACTTACACGCGCCTCGTATCTTTTAATGATGGAATAATTTGGGAATTTACTCTGTG
TTTATTTATTTTTATGTTTTGTATTTGGATTTTAGAAAGTAAATAAAGAAGGTAGAAGAGTTACGGAATG
AAGAAAAAAAAATAAACAAAGGTTTAAAAAATTTCAACAAAAAGCGTACTTTACATATATATTTATTAGA
CAAGAAAAGCAGATTAAATAGATATACATTCGATTAACGATAAGTAAAATGTAAAATCACAGGATTTTCG
TGTGTGGTCTTCTACACAGACAAGATGAAACAATTCGGCATTAATACCTGAGAGCAGGAAGAGCAAGATA
AAAGGTAGTATTTGTTGGCGATCCCCCTAGAGTCTTTTACATCTTCGGAAAACAAAAACTATTTTTTCTT
TAATTTCTTTTTTTACTTTCTATTTTTAATTTATATATTTATATTAAAAAATTTAAATTATAATTATTTT
TATAGCACGTGATGAAAAGGACCCAGGTGGCACTTTTCGGGGAAATGTGCGCGGAACCCCTATTTGTTTA
TTTTTCTAAATACATTCAAATATGTATCCGCTCATGAGACAATAACCCTGATAAATGCTTCAATAATATT
GAAAAAGGAAGAGTATGAGTATTCAACATTTCCGTGTCGCCCTTATTCCCTTTTTTGCGGCATTTTGCCT
TCCTGTTTTTGCTCACCCAGAAACGCTGGTGAAAGTAAAAGATGCTGAAGATCAGTTGGGTGCACGAGTG
GGTTACATCGAACTGGATCTCAACAGCGGTAAGATCCTTGAGAGTTTTCGCCCCGAAGAACGTTTTCCAA
TGATGAGCACTTTTAAAGTTCTGCTATGTGGCGCGGTATTATCCCGTATTGACGCCGGGCAAGAGCAACT
CGGTCGCCGCATACACTATTCTCAGAATGACTTGGTTGAGTACTCACCAGTCACAGAAAAGCATCTTACG
GATGGCATGACAGTAAGAGAATTATGCAGTGCTGCCATAACCATGAGTGATAACACTGCGGCCAACTTAC
TTCTGACAACGATCGGAGGACCGAAGGAGCTAACCGCTTTTTTGCACAACATGGGGGATCATGTAACTCG
CCTTGATCGTTGGGAACCGGAGCTGAATGAAGCCATACCAAACGACGAGCGTGACACCACGATGCCTGTA
GCAATGGCAACAACGTTGCGCAAACTATTAACTGGCGAACTACTTACTCTAGCTTCCCGGCAACAATTAA
TAGACTGGATGGAGGCGGATAAAGTTGCAGGACCACTTCTGCGCTCGGCCCTTCCGGCTGGCTGGTTTAT
TGCTGATAAATCTGGAGCCGGTGAGCGTGGGTCTCGCGGTATCATTGCAGCACTGGGGCCAGATGGTAAG
CCCTCCCGTATCGTAGTTATCTACACGACGGGGAGTCAGGCAACTATGGATGAACGAAATAGACAGATCG
CTGAGATAGGTGCCTCACTGATTAAGCATTGGTAACTGTCAGACCAAGTTTACTCATATATACTTTAGAT
TGATTTAAAACTTCATTTTTAATTTAAAAGGATCTAGGTGAAGATCCTTTTTGATAATCTCATGACCAAA
ATCCCTTAACGTGAGTTTTCGTTCCACTGAGCGTCAGACCCCGTAGAAAAGATCAAAGGATCTTCTTGAG
ATCCTTTTTTTCTGCGCGTAATCTGCTGCTTGCAAACAAAAAAACCACCGCTACCAGCGGTGGTTTGTTT
GCCGGATCAAGAGCTACCAACTCTTTTTCCGAAGGTAACTGGCTTCAGCAGAGCGCAGATACCAAATACT
GTTCTTCTAGTGTAGCCGTAGTTAGGCCACCACTTCAAGAACTCTGTAGCACCGCCTACATACCTCGCTC
TGCTAATCCTGTTACCAGTGGCTGCTGCCAGTGGCGATAAGTCGTGTCTTACCGGGTTGGACTCAAGACG
ATAGTTACCGGATAAGGCGCAGCGGTCGGGCTGAACGGGGGGTTCGTGCACACAGCCCAGCTTGGAGCGA
ACGACCTACACCGAACTGAGATACCTACAGCGTGAGCTATGAGAAAGCGCCACGCTTCCCGAAGGGAGAA
AGGCGGACAGGTATCCGGTAAGCGGCAGGGTCGGAACAGGAGAGCGCACGAGGGAGCTTCCAGGGGGAAA
CGCCTGGTATCTTTATAGTCCTGTCGGGTTTCGCCACCTCTGACTTGAGCGTCGATTTTTGTGATGCTCG
TCAGGGGGGCGGAGCCTATGGAAAAACGCCAGCAACGCGGCCTTTTTACGGTTCCTGGCCTTTTGCTGGC
CTTTTGCTCACATGTTCTTTCCTGCGTTATCCCCTGATTCTGTGGATAACCGTATTACCGCCTTTGAGTG
AGCTGATACCGCTCGCCGCAGCCGAACGACCGAGCGCAGCGAGTCAGTGAGCGAGGAAGCGGAAGAGCGC
CCAATACGCAAACCGCCTCTCCCCGCGCGTTGGCCGATTCATTAATGCAGCTGGCACGACAGGTTTCCCG
ACTGGAAAGCGGGCAGTGAGCGCAACGCAATTAATGTGAGTTAGCTCACTCATTAGGCACCCCAGGCTTT
ACACTTTATGCTTCCGGCTCGTATGTTGTGTGGAATTGTGAGCGGATAACAATTTCACACAGGAAACAGC
TATGACCATGATTACGCCAAGCGCGCAATTAACCCTCACTAAAGGGAACAAAAGCTGGAGCTCTAGTACG
GATTAGAAGCCGCCGAGCGGGTGACAGCCCTCCGAAGGAAGACTCTCCTCCGTGCGTCCTCGTCTTCACC
GGTCGCGTTCCTGAAACGCAGATGTGCCTCGCGCCGCACTGCTCCGAACAATAAAGATTCTACAATACTA
GCTTTTATGGTTATGAAGAGGAAAAATTGGCAGTAACCTGGCCCCACAAACCTTCAAATGAACGAATCAA
ATTAACAACCATAGGATGATAATGCGATTAGTTTTTTAGCCTTATTTCTGGGGTAATTAATCAGCGAAGC
GATGATTTTTGATCTATTAACAGATATATAAATGCAAAAACTGCATAACCACTTTAACTAATACTTTCAA
CATTTTCGGTTTGTATTACTTCTTATTCAAATGTAATAAAAGTATCAACAAAAAATTGTTAATATACCTC
TATACTTTAACGTCAAGGAGAAAAAACCCCGGATTCTAGAACTAGTGGATCCCCCATCACAAGTTTGTAC
AAAAAAGCAGGCTTCGAGAACCTGTATTTTCAGGGTAGCATGAGCACCGATAGCACCCCGATGTTTGAAT
ATGAAAATGCCTATGACAACAGCAAAGAATGGACCAGCCTGTTTGATCATGATGAACCGGTTACCACCGA
TGATGTTGCACTGGCAGATAAAGCAATTGAAAGCGGTAGCGGTTCAGGTAGCGGTAGTCCGGAAAGCAGC
GATCCGGCAGCACTGAAACGTGCCCGTAATACCGAAGCAGCACGTCGTAGCCGTGCACGTAAACTGCAGC
GTATGAAACAGCTGGAAGATAAAGTTGAAGAACTGCTGTGCAAAAACTACCACCTGGAAAATGAAGTTGC
CCGTCTGAAAAAACTGGTTGGTGAACGTTAAGACCCAGCTTTCTTGTACAAAGTGGTGATGGGCTGCAGG
AATTCGATATCAAGCTCGAGTCATGTAATTAGTTATGTCACGCTTACATTCACGCCCTCCCCCCACATCC
GCTCTAACCGAAAAGGAAGGAGTTAGACAACCTGAAGTCTAGGTCCCTATTTATTTTTTTATAGTTATGT
TAGTATTAAGAACGTTATTTATATTTCAAATTTTTCTTTTTTTTCTGTACAGACGCGTGTACGCATGTAA
CATTATACTGAAAACCTTGCTTGAGAAGGTTTTGGGACGCTCGAAGGCTTTAATTTGCGGCCGGTACCCA
ATTCGCCCTATAGTGAGTCGTATTACGCGCGCTCACTGGCCGTCGTTTTACAACGTCGTGACTGGGAAAA
CCCTGGCGTTACCCAACTTAATCGCCTTGCAGCACATCCCCCTTTCGCCAGCTGGCGTAATAGCGAAGAG
GCCCGCACCGATCGCCCTTCCCAACAGTTGCGCAGCCTGAATGGCGAATGG
[124 nt withheld, positions 4182-4305]
C
[91 nt withheld, positions 4307-4397]
A
[49 nt withheld, positions 4399-4447]
CCTTTGACGTTGGAGTCCACGTTCTTT
[37 nt withheld, positions 4475-4511]
ACCCTATCTCGGTCTATTCTTTTGATTTATAAGGGATTTTGCCGATTTCGGCCTATTGGTTAAAAAATGA
GCTGATTTAACAAAAATTTAACGCGAATTTTAACAAAATATTAACGCTTACAATTTCCTGATGCGGTATT
TTCTCCTTACGCATCTGTGCGGTATTTCACACCGCATATCGACCGGTCGAGGAGAACTTCTAGTATATCT
ACATACCTAATATTATTGCCTTATTAAAAATGGAATCCCAACAATTACATCAAAATCCACATTCTCTTCA
AAATCAATTGTCCTGTACTTCCTTGTTCATGTGTGTTCAAAAACGTTATATTTATAGGATAATTATACTC
TATTTCTCAACAAGTAATTGGTTGTTTGGCCGAGCGGTCTAAGGCGCCTGATTCAAGAAATATCTTGACC
GCAGTTAACTGTGGGAATACTCAGGTATCGTAAGATGCAAGAGTTCGAATCTCTTAGCAACCATTATTTT
TTTCCTCAACATAACGAGAACACACAGGGGCGCTATCGCACAGAATCAAATTCGATGACTGGAAATTTTT
TGTTAATTTCAGAGGTCGCCTGACGCATATACCTTTTTCAACTGAAAAATTGGGAGAAAAAGGAAAGGTG
AGAGCGCCGGAACCGGCTTTTCATATAGAATAGAGAAGCGTTCATGACTAAATGCTTGCATCACAATACT
TGAAGTTGACAATATTATTTAAGGACCTATTGTTTTTTCCAATAGGTGGTTAGCAATCGTCTTACTTTCT
AACTTTTCTTACCTTTTACATTTCAGCAATATATATATATATATTTCAAGGATATACCATTCTAATGTCT
GCCCCTAAGAAGATCGTCGTTTTGCCAGGTGACCACGTTGGTCAAGAAATCACAGCCGAAGCCATTAAGG
TTCTTAAAGCTATTTCTGATGTTCGTTCCAATGTCAAGTTCGATTTCGAAAATCATTTAATTGGTGGTGC
TGCTATCGATGCTACAGGTGTTCCACTTCCAGATGAGGCGCTGGAAGCCTCCAAGAAGGCTGATGCCGTT
TTGTTAGGTGCTGTGGGTGGTCCTAAATGGGGTACCGGTAGTGTTAGACCTGAACAAGGTTTACTAAAAA
TCCGTAAAGAACTTCAATTGTACGCCAACTTAAGACCATGTAACTTTGCATCCGACTCTCTTTTAGACTT
ATCTCCAATCAAGCCACAATTTGCTAAAGGTACTGACTTCGTTGTTGTCAGAGAATTAGTGGGAGGTATT
TACTTTGGTAAGAGAAAGGAAGACGATGGTGATGGTGTCGCTTGGGATAGTGAACAATACACCGTTCCAG
AAGTGCAAAGAATCACAAGAATGGCCGCTTTCATGGCCCTACAACATGAGCCACCATTGCCTATTTGGTC
CTTGGATAAAGCTAATGTTTTGGCCTCTTCAAGATTATGGAGAAAAACTGTGGAGGAAACCATCAAGAAC
GAATTCCCTACATTGAAGGTTCAACATCAATTGATTGATTCTGCCGCCATGATCCTAGTTAAGAACCCAA
CCCACCTAAATGGTATTATAATCACCAGCAACATGTTTGGTGATATCATCTCCGATGAAGCCTCCGTTAT
CCCAGGTTCCTTGGGTTTGTTGCCATCTGCGTCCTTGGCCTCTTTGCCAGACAAGAACACCGCATTTGGT
TTGTACGAACCATGCCACGGTTCTGCTCCAGATTTGCCAAAGAATAAGGTCAACCCTATCGCCACTATCT
TGTCTGCTGCAATGATGTTGAAATTGTCATTGAACTTGCCTGAAGAAGGTAAGGCCATTGAAGATGCAGT
TAAAAAGGTTTTGGATGCAGGTATCAGAACTGGTGATTTAGGTGGTTCCAACAGTACCACCGAAGTCGGT
GATGCTGTCGCCGAAGAAGTTAAGAAAATCCTTGCTTAAAAAGATTCTCTTTTTTTATGATATTTGTACA
TAAACTTTATAAATGAAATTCATAATAGAAACGACACGAAATTACAAAATGGAATATGTTCATAGGGTAG
ACGAAACTATATACGCAATCTACATACATTTATCAAGAAGGAGAAAAAGGAGGATGTAAAGGAATACAGG
TAAGCAAATTGATACTAATGGCTCAACGTGATAAGGAAAAAGAATTGCACTTTAACATTAATATTGACAA
GGAGGAGGGCACCACACAAAAAGTTAGGTGTAACAGAAAATCATGAAACTATGATTCCTAATTTATATAT
TGGAGGATTTTCTCTAAAAAAAAAAAAATACAACAAATAAAAAACACTCAATGACCTGACCATTTGATGG
AGTTTAAGTCAATACCTTCTTGAACCATTTCCCATAATGGTGAAAGTTCCCTCAAGAATTTTACTCTGTC
AGAAACGGCCTTAACGACGTAGTCGATATGGTGCACTCTCAGTACAATCTGCTCTGATGCCGCATAGTTA
AGCCAGCCCCGACACCCGCCAACACCCGCTGACGCGCCCTGACGGGCTTGTCTGCTCCCGGCATCCGCTT
ACAGACAAGCTGTGACCGTCTCCGGGAGCTGCATGTGTCAGAGGTTTTCACCGTCATCACCGAAACGCGC
GA
Features (pLannotate 1.2.2; 27 found; start..end, strand, type, name):
     70..573     -  misc_feature   CEN/ARS: S. cerevisiae CEN6 centromere fused to an autonomously replicating sequence
    610..714     +  promoter       AmpR promoter: bla
    715..1575    +  CDS            AmpR: β-lactamase; bla; confers resistance to ampicillin, carbenicillin, and related antibiotics
   1746..2334    +  rep_origin     ori: high-copy-number ColE1/pMB1/pBR322/pUC origin of replication
   2517..2609    +  CDS            lacI (fragment): lac repressor; lacI; The lac repressor binds to the lac operator to inhibit transcription in E. coli. This inhibition can be relieved by adding lactose or isopropyl-β-D-thiogalactopyranoside (IPTG).
   2622..2643    +  protein_bind   CAP binding site: CAP binding activates transcription in the presence of cAMP. E. coli catabolite activator protein
   2658..2688    +  promoter       lac promoter: promoter for the E. coli lac operon
   2696..2712    +  protein_bind   lac operator: The lac repressor binds to the lac operator to inhibit transcription in E. coli. This inhibition can be relieved by adding lactose or isopropyl-β-D-thiogalactopyranoside (IPTG). lac repressor encoded by lacI
   2757..2775    +  promoter       T3 promoter: promoter for bacteriophage T3 RNA polymerase
   2799..3240    +  promoter       GAL1 promoter: S. cerevisiae GAL1; inducible promoter, regulated by Gal4
   3255..3275    +  misc_feature   MCS (fragment): pBluescript multiple cloning site
   3279..3303    +  protein_bind   attB1: mutant version of attB; recombination site for the Gateway® BP reaction BP Clonase™
   3309..3325    +  CDS            TEV site (fragment): tobacco etch virus (TEV) protease recognition and cleavage site
   3498..3608    +  CDS            cpc-1 (fragment): CPC1_NEUCR - Experimental evidence at protein level: Swiss-Prot protein existence level 1. In N.crassa grown under amino acid starvation conditions, this protein is required for increasing the transcription of the genes coding for many amino acid biosynthetic pathways enzymes. This transcription factor binds and recognize the DNA sequence: 5'-TGACTC- 3'. From Neurospora crassa (strain ATCC 24698 / 74-OR23-1A / CBS 708.71 / DSM 1257 / FGSC 987).
   3673..3697    -  protein_bind   attB2: mutant version of attB; recombination site for the Gateway® BP reaction BP Clonase™
   3701..3726    +  misc_feature   MCS (fragment): pBluescript multiple cloning site
   3731..3978    +  terminator     CYC1 terminator: S. cerevisiae CYC1; transcription terminator for CYC1
   3997..4015    -  promoter       T7 promoter: promoter for bacteriophage T7 RNA polymerase
   4023..4178    +  CDS            lacZα (fragment): LacZα fragment of β-galactosidase; lacZ fragment
   4182..4610    +  rep_origin     f1 ori (sequence partly withheld): f1 bacteriophage origin of replication; arrow indicates direction of (+) strand synthesis
   4638..4690    -  misc_feature   bom (fragment): basis of mobility region from pBR322
   4721..4798    +  CDS            YO192_YEAST (fragment): Experimental evidence at protein level: Swiss-Prot protein existence level 1. From Saccharomyces cerevisiae (strain ATCC 204508 / S288c) (Baker's yeast).
   4938..5345    +  promoter       LEU2 promoter: S. cerevisiae LEU2
   5346..6440    +  CDS            LEU2: 3-isopropylmalate dehydrogenase, required for leucine biosynthesis; S. cerevisiae LEU2; yeast auxotrophic marker
   6802..6918    -  CDS            NFS1 (fragment): NFS1_YEAST - Also known as SPL1 From Saccharomyces cerevisiae (strain ATCC 204508 / S288c) (Baker's yeast).
   6917..6967    -  misc_feature   bom (fragment): basis of mobility region from pBR322
   7069..1       -  CDS            rop (fragment) (across the origin): Rop protein, which maintains plasmids at low copy number; rop
