[The description below was written by a language model from this plasmid's Addgene catalogue record and pLannotate feature annotations shown in this document.]
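Description:
ppAG415Gal_Gcn4 L113A+ is a yeast expression plasmid built on the pAG415Gal-ccdB Gateway destination backbone, designed for galactose-induced production of a mutant form of the S. cerevisiae transcription factor Gcn4. It is a shuttle vector. In E. coli it replicates from a high-copy ColE1/pUC-type origin and is selected with ampicillin through the bla gene. In yeast it is maintained through a CEN6/ARS element, which gives stable, low-copy centromeric inheritance, and is selected by leucine prototrophy from a LEU2 cassette with its own promoter. An f1 origin and pBluescript-derived remnants (lac promoter/operator, lacZα fragment, flanking T3 and T7 promoters) are also annotated as backbone carry-over.

The expression cassette consists of the GAL1 promoter, which is regulated by Gal4 and switched on by galactose, followed by an attB1 site, the insert, an attB2 site and the CYC1 terminator. The attB sites show that the Gateway recombination replaced the ccdB counterselection cassette of the parent vector. The insert begins with a TEV protease cleavage site at its N terminus. The Gcn4 coding sequence carries the substitutions L113A, E114Y, N126H, D127E and S136A. The annotation tool did not label Gcn4 directly, marking only a short stretch as resembling the Neurospora protein cpc-1, another amino acid starvation-responsive transcription factor. The space between the attB sites is under 400 nt, which suggests the insert may encode only part of Gcn4, although the record does not state the boundaries. The associated study examines the roles of condensates and soluble complexes in transcription factor function, so the plasmid presumably serves to test this Gcn4 variant in yeast cells under inducible control.
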