Addgene plasmid #232972: ppAG415Gal_Gcn4 L113A+
Purpose: Galactose iduced expression of Gcn4 L113A in yeast
Depositing lab: Aseem Ansari & Tanja Mittag. Depositing organization: St. Jude Children's Research Hospital. Publication: Reconciling competing models on the roles of condensates and soluble complexes in transcription factor function. Bremer A, Lang WH, Kempen RP, Sweta K, Taylor AB, Borgia MB, Ansari AZ, Mittag T. bioRxiv [Preprint]. 2024 Nov 22:2024.11.21.624739. doi: 10.1101/2024.11.21.624739. PubMed 39605529.
Backbone
  Vector backbone: pAG415Gal-ccdB
  Backbone manufacturer: Susan Lindquist (Addgene #14145)
  Vector type: Yeast Expression
  Selectable markers: LEU2
Growth in bacteria
  Bacterial resistance: Ampicillin, 100 μg/mL
  Growth temperature: 37°C
  Growth strain: DH5alpha
  Copy number: High Copy
Gene/Insert
  Gene/Insert name: Gcn4 L113A
  Species: S. cerevisiae (budding yeast)
  Mutation: L113A, E114Y, N126H, D127E, S136A
  Promoter: Gal1
  Tag / fusion protein: TEV cleavage site (N terminal on insert)
  Cloning method: Gateway Cloning
Terms and licenses: Academic/Nonprofit Terms; Industry Terms: Not Available to Industry
Depositor comments: Please visit https://doi.org/10.1101/2024.11.21.624739 for bioRxiv preprint.
How to cite: ppAG415Gal_Gcn4 L113A+ was a gift from Aseem Ansari & Tanja Mittag (Addgene plasmid # 232972 ; http://n2t.net/addgene:232972 ; RRID:Addgene_232972)
